Addgene plasmid #227512: pEPMS0CM0033
Purpose: L0 part - CDS (without STOP codon)
Depositing lab: Nicola Patron. Depositing organization: Earlham Institute. Publication: Biosynthesis and bioactivity of anti-inflammatory triterpenoids in Calendula officinalis. Golubova D, Salmon M, Su H, Tansley C, Kaithakottil GG, Linsmith G, Schudoma C, Swarbreck D, O'Connell MA, Patron NJ. Nat Commun. 2025 Jul 28;16(1):6941. doi: 10.1038/s41467-025-62269-w. PubMed 40721615.
Backbone
  Vector backbone: pTwist Chlor High Copy
  Vector type: Plant Expression
Growth in bacteria
  Bacterial resistance: Chloramphenicol, 25 μg/mL
  Growth temperature: 37°C
  Growth strain: DH5alpha
  Copy number: High Copy
Gene/Insert
  Gene/Insert name: CcTXSS (Cynara cardunculus taraxasterol synthase)
  Species: Cynara cardunculus
  Mutation: BsaI sites removed by silent mutation
  Cloning method: Restriction Enzyme; 5′ cloning site unknown (unknown if destroyed)
Terms and licenses: Academic/Nonprofit Terms; Industry Terms: Not Available to Industry
How to cite: pEPMS0CM0033 was a gift from Nicola Patron (Addgene plasmid # 227512 ; http://n2t.net/addgene:227512 ; RRID:Addgene_227512)
