[The description below was written by a language model from this plasmid's Addgene catalogue record and pLannotate feature annotations shown in this document.]
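Description:
pEPMS0CM0033 is a Level 0 (L0) standard part plasmid for modular Golden Gate-style assembly of plant expression constructs. It is built on the pTwist Chlor High Copy backbone and is about 4.3 kb in the sequenced record. It is not an expression vector: the feature table shows no plant promoter or terminator around the insert, only the elements needed for maintenance in E. coli. These are a high-copy ColE1/pUC-type origin of replication and a chloramphenicol acetyltransferase (cat) gene, which is driven by its native promoter and followed by a lambda t0 terminator to give chloramphenicol selection. A short residual lacZα fragment is also annotated in the backbone.

The payload is the coding sequence of CcTXSS, the taraxasterol synthase from Cynara cardunculus, supplied without a stop codon so that it can be joined in frame to a C-terminal tag or fusion partner during assembly. Internal BsaI sites were removed by silent mutation, the usual domestication step that lets a part be released and assembled with this Type IIS enzyme without being cut internally. The automated annotation labels the roughly 2.3 kb open reading frame as resembling dammarenediol synthase from Panax ginseng. This is a homology hit to a related oxidosqualene cyclase rather than the identity of the insert, and it fits with CcTXSS being a triterpene synthase. The record does not state the flanking cloning sites or overhangs. The part is intended to be combined with promoter, tag and terminator modules into plant transcriptional units, and the associated work concerns triterpenoid biosynthesis.
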