Features (pLannotate 1.2.2; 6 found; start..end, strand, type, name):
     11..2305    +  CDS            DDS: DADIS_PANGI - Also known as DS
   2571..3159    -  rep_origin     ori: high-copy-number ColE1/pMB1/pBR322/pUC origin of replication
   3292..3386    -  terminator     lambda t0 terminator: transcription terminator from phage lambda
   3410..4066    -  CDS            cat: CAT_ECOLX - Experimental evidence at protein level: Swiss-Prot protein existence level 1. This enzyme is an effector of chloramphenicol resistance in bacteria. From Escherichia coli. This protein is used as a marker in many commonly used cloning vectors, such as pACYC184.
   4067..4169    -  promoter       cat promoter: promoter of the E. coli cat gene encoding chloramphenicol acetyltransferase
   4244..4287    -  CDS            lacZα (fragment): LacZα fragment of β-galactosidase; lacZ fragment
>Addgene plasmid #227512 | pEPMS0CM0033 | addgene full sequence | sequence record 455186 | Addgene NGS Result
TAGGTCTCTAATGTGGAAGCTGAAAATTGGTGCGGGAAATGACGACGAATATTTGTACAGCACAAACAAT
TTTGTGGGACGTCAAACGTGGGAGTTCGATCCCGATGCAGGCACGCAGGAAGAACGTGACCAAGTCGAAC
GAGCTAGAGAGCAGTTCTTGATCAATAAGAAAAAGCTTGACATAAGTTGTTGCGGGGATTTGCTAATGAG
AGCTCAGCTTATTAAGGAAAGCGGGATTGATCTACTGAGCGAACCTCCAATAAGACTCGGAGAAGAAGAG
GACGTGAGCTATGAAGCGGTGACGACATCGGTTAAAAAAGCAGTACGATTGAACCGTGCGATTCAAGCTT
GGGACGGTCATTGGCCAGCCGAAAATGCGGGTCCCCTCTTCTTCACCCCACCTCTGATAATTGCTCTCTA
CATAAGTGGCACATTGGACTCAATTCTAACCAATGAACACAAGAAGGAAATGATTCGCTACATGCACATC
CATCAAAATGAGGACGGAGGATGGGGATTCTATATATCAGGAAGAAGCACAATGATAGGGAGTGCTCTGA
ACTACGTAGCTCTAAGGCTTCTCGGAGAAGCTCCTCCGCCAGATGGCGACGATGGTCCACTTGGTAGAGG
CCGCAAATGGATACATGATCACGGTGGCGCCACCTCCATCCCATCATGGGGAAAGGTTTATCTCGCGGTG
CTTGGAGTATATGAATGGGAAGGCTGCAACCCTCTTCCTCCAGAATTCTGGCTTTTTCCTTCCTTTTTGC
CTTATCATCCAGCAAAAATGTGGTGTTACTGTCGAACCACATACATGCCAATGTCACATTTGTATGGCAA
GAGCTACCATGGTCCCATTACAGATCTTGTTTTGTCTTTAAGAAAAGAGATTCATCCCATCCCTTACCAC
CACATTAATTGGAACAAACAACGACATAACTGTTGCAAGGAGGATCTGTACTACCCTCATTCATTGATAC
AAGATCTACTATGGGACGGACTTCATCATTTTAGCGAACCTATCATCAGAAAATGGCCATTCAATAAGCT
AAGAGAAAGGGGTCTTAAAAGAGTTGTTGACCTAATGCGCTATGGAGCCGAGGAAGGACGATATATAGCC
ATGGGCTGCGTTGATAAGGCTTTACAAATAATGAGTTTTTATGCGGAGGATCCAAATGGGATCGACTTCA
AACGACATCTTGCTAGAGTCCCTGATTACTTGTGGGTGGCAGAGGATGGTATGAAGATGCAAAGTTTTGG
CAGTCAATTATGGGATTGCACTCTTGTAACACAAGCAATTATCGCAAGTAATATGGTAGACGAGTATGGA
GATTCACTCAAAAAAGCTCACTTTTACTTGAAACAATCACAGATAAAAGAGAACCCTAAAGGCGATTTCA
CCAAAATGTGTCGCCAATTCACGAAAGGGGCATGGACTTTCTCTGATCAAGATCACGGTTGGGTCGTGTC
AGATTGCACTGCCGAAGCTTTGAAGTGTTTATTAGCACTATCACAAATGCCTCAAGACATTGTTGGAGAA
AAGGCTCAAGTTGATCGATTATATGATGCTATCAATGTCCTCCTTTACCTACAAAGTCCTGCAACCGGTG
GTTTTGCAATTTGGGAGCCTCCGGTTCCAAAACCATATTTAGAGAAATTGAATCCTTCAGAACTTTTTGC
AGATATTGTTGTCGAGAAAGAGCATGTTGAATGTACCGGGTCTGTAATTCAAGCGTTGCATGCATTCAAA
CATCTACATCCTGGGTACCGTGAGAAAGAAATAGAAGTTGCCATTGAGAAAGGCATACAGTTTTTGGAAA
ACAAACAAAAGGATGATGGGTCGTGGTATGGTTACTGGGGCATATGTTTTCTCTATGGCACATTCTTCGT
GCTACAAGGATTGGTATCGTGTGGGAAAACATATGAAAATAGTGAAGCAATTCGGAGAGCTGTTCAGTTT
TTGCTCTTGACACGGAACTTAGAAGGTGGTTGGGGAGAGAGCTTCGAGTCATGCCCAAAAGAGAAATTCA
TACCTTTGGAGGGGAATCGAACAAATTTGGTGCAAACTTCATGGGCCATGCTCGGACTTCTCTACTGTGG
ACAGGCTGAAAGGGATCCAACACCATTACACAAGGCAGCAAAACTGCTCATCAATGGACAATTGGAAAAT
GGAGATTTTCTTCAACAGGAGATAACGGGATCGTACATGAAAAACTGCATGCTACATTATCCGGAGTATA
GGAACACTTTTCCGTTATGGGCACTCGGAGAATACCGAAAGCGTGTTTGGTTGCCGAAACAAGAAGCCAT
CGGTTCGAGAGACCTAAGGCTAGGTGGAGGCTCAGTGATGATAAGTCTGCGATGGTGGATGCATGTGTCA
TGGTCATAGCTGTTTCCTGTGTGAAATTGTTATCCGCTCAGAGGGCACAATCCTATTCCGCGCTATCCGA
CAATCTCCAAGACATTAGGTGGAGTTCAGTTCGGCGTATGGCATATGTCGCTGGAAAGAACATGTGAGCA
AAAGGCCAGCAAAAGGCCAGGAACCGTAAAAAGGCCGCGTTGCTGGCGTTTTTCCATAGGCTCCGCCCCC
CTGACGAGCATCACAAAAATCGACGCTCAAGTCAGAGGTGGCGAAACCCGACAGGACTATAAAGATACCA
GGCGTTTCCCCCTGGAAGCTCCCTCGTGCGCTCTCCTGTTCCGACCCTGCCGCTTACCGGATACCTGTCC
GCCTTTCTCCCTTCGGGAAGCGTGGCGCTTTCTCATAGCTCACGCTGTAGGTATCTCAGTTCGGTGTAGG
TCGTTCGCTCCAAGCTGGGCTGTGTGCACGAACCCCCCGTTCAGCTCGACCGCTGCGCCTTATCCGGTAA
CTATCGTCTTGAGTCCAACCCGGTAAGACACGACTTATCGCCACTGGCAGCAGCCACTGGTAACAGGATT
AGCAGAGCGAGGTATGTAGGCGGTGCTACAGAGTTCTTGAAGTGGTGGCCTAACTACGGCTACACTAGAA
GAACAGTATTTGGTATCTGCGCTCTGCTGAAGCCAGTTACCTTCGGAAAAAGAGTTGGTAGCTCTTGATC
CGGCAAACAAACCACCGCTGGTAGCGGTGGTTTTTTTGTTTGCAAGCAGCAGATTACGCGCAGAAAAAAA
GGATCTCAAGAAGATCCTTTGATCTTTTCTACGGGGTCTGACGCTCTATTCAACAAAGCCGCCGTCCCGT
CAAGTCAGCGTAAATGGGTAGGGGGCTTCAAATCGTCCCCCCATACGATATAAGTTGTTACTAGTGCTTG
GATTCTCACCAATAAAAAACGCCCGGCGGCAACCGAGCGTTCTGAACAAATCCAGATGGAGTTCTGAGGT
CATTACTGGATCTATCAACAGGAGTCCAAGCGAGCTCGATATCAAATTACGCCCCGCCCTGCCACTCATC
GCAGTACTGTTGTAATTCATTAAGCATTCTGCCGACATGGAAGCCATCACAAACGGCATGATGAACCTGA
ATCGCCAGCGGCATCAGCACCTTGTCGCCTTGCGTATAATATTTGCCCATGGTGAAAACGGGGGCGAAGA
AGTTGTCCATATTGGCCACGTTTAAATCAAAACTGGTGAAACTCACCCAGGGATTGGCTGAGACGAAAAA
CATATTCTCAATAAACCCTTTAGGGAAATAGGCCAGGTTTTCACCGTAACACGCCACATCTTGCGAATAT
ATGTGTAGAAACTGCCGGAAATCGTCGTGGTATTCACTCCAGAGCGATGAAAACGTTTCAGTTTGCTCAT
GGAAAACGGTGTAACAAGGGTGAACACTATCCCATATCACCAGCTCACCGTCTTTCATTGCCATACGAAA
TTCCGGATGAGCATTCATCAGGCGGGCAAGAATGTGAATAAAGGCCGGATAAAACTTGTGCTTATTTTTC
TTTACGGTCTTTAAAAAGGCCGTAATATCCAGCTGAACGGTCTGGTTATAGGTACATTGAGCAACTGACT
GAAATGCCTCAAAATGTTCTTTACGATGCCATTGGGATATATCAACGGTGGTATATCCAGTGATTTTTTT
CTCCATTTTAGCTTCCTTAGCTCCTGAAAATCTCGATAACTCAAAAAATACGCCCGGTAGTGATCTTATT
TCATTATGGTGAAAGTTGGAACCTCTTACGTGCCGATCAACGTCTCATTGATACCTGAAACAAAACCCAT
CGTACGGCCAAGGAAGTCTCCAATAACTGTGATCCACCACAAGCGCCAGGGTTTTCCCAGTCACGACGTT
GTAAAACGACGGCCAGTCATGCATAATCCGCACGCATCTGGAATAAGGAAGTGCCATTCCGCCTGACCT
